>Addgene plasmid #46164 | pQUASp-mCD8mCherry | depositor full sequence | sequence record 65048 | pQUASp-mCD8mCherry sequence 11309 bps
CAGGTGGCACTTTTCGGGGAAATGTGCGCGGAACCCCTATTTGTTTATTTTTCTAAATACATTCAAATAT
GTATCCGCTCATGAGACAATAACCCTGATAAATGCTTCAATAATATTGAAAAAGGAAGAGTATGAGTATT
CAACATTTCCGTGTCGCCCTTATTCCCTTTTTTGCGGCATTTTGCCTTCCTGTTTTTGCTCACCCAGAAA
CGCTGGTGAAAGTAAAAGATGCTGAAGATCAGTTGGGTGCACGAGTGGGTTACATCGAACTGGATCTCAA
CAGCGGTAAGATCCTTGAGAGTTTTCGCCCCGAAGAACGTTTTCCAATGATGAGCACTTTTAAAGTTCTG
CTATGTGGCGCGGTATTATCCCGTATTGACGCCGGGCAAGAGCAACTCGGTCGCCGCATACACTATTCTC
AGAATGACTTGGTTGAGTACTCACCAGTCACAGAAAAGCATCTTACGGATGGCATGACAGTAAGAGAATT
ATGCAGTGCTGCCATAACCATGAGTGATAACACTGCGGCCAACTTACTTCTGACAACGATCGGAGGACCG
AAGGAGCTAACCGCTTTTTTGCACAACATGGGGGATCATGTAACTCGCCTTGATCGTTGGGAACCGGAGC
TGAATGAAGCCATACCAAACGACGAGCGTGACACCACGATGCCTGTAGCAATGGCAACAACGTTGCGCAA
ACTATTAACTGGCGAACTACTTACTCTAGCTTCCCGGCAACAATTAATAGACTGGATGGAGGCGGATAAA
GTTGCAGGACCACTTCTGCGCTCGGCCCTTCCGGCTGGCTGGTTTATTGCTGATAAATCTGGAGCCGGTG
AGCGTGGGTCTCGCGGTATCATTGCAGCACTGGGGCCAGATGGTAAGCCCTCCCGTATCGTAGTTATCTA
CACGACGGGGAGTCAGGCAACTATGGATGAACGAAATAGACAGATCGCTGAGATAGGTGCCTCACTGATT
AAGCATTGGTAACTGTCAGACCAAGTTTACTCATATATACTTTAGATTGATTTAAAACTTCATTTTTAAT
TTAAAAGGATCTAGGTGAAGATCCTTTTTGATAATCTCATGACCAAAATCCCTTAACGTGAGTTTTCGTT
CCACTGAGCGTCAGACCCCGTAGAAAAGATCAAAGGATCTTCTTGAGATCCTTTTTTTCTGCGCGTAATC
TGCTGCTTGCAAACAAAAAAACCACCGCTACCAGCGGTGGTTTGTTTGCCGGATCAAGAGCTACCAACTC
TTTTTCCGAAGGTAACTGGCTTCAGCAGAGCGCAGATACCAAATACTGTTCTTCTAGTGTAGCCGTAGTT
AGGCCACCACTTCAAGAACTCTGTAGCACCGCCTACATACCTCGCTCTGCTAATCCTGTTACCAGTGGCT
GCTGCCAGTGGCGATAAGTCGTGTCTTACCGGGTTGGACTCAAGACGATAGTTACCGGATAAGGCGCAGC
GGTCGGGCTGAACGGGGGGTTCGTGCACACAGCCCAGCTTGGAGCGAACGACCTACACCGAACTGAGATA
CCTACAGCGTGAGCTATGAGAAAGCGCCACGCTTCCCGAAGGGAGAAAGGCGGACAGGTATCCGGTAAGC
GGCAGGGTCGGAACAGGAGAGCGCACGAGGGAGCTTCCAGGGGGAAACGCCTGGTATCTTTATAGTCCTG
TCGGGTTTCGCCACCTCTGACTTGAGCGTCGATTTTTGTGATGCTCGTCAGGGGGGCGGAGCCTATGGAA
AAACGCCTTCTTCTTGAACTCGGGCTCGGTGCCAGTATACCTCAAATGGTTGTCGTACCTCTCATGGTTC
CGTTACGCCAACGAGGGTCTGCTGATTAACCAATGGGCGGACGTGGAGCCGGGCGAAATTAGCTGCACAT
CGTCGAACACCACGTGCCCCAGTTCGGGCAAGGTCATCCTGGAGACGCTTAACTTCTCCGCCGCCGATCT
GCCGCTGGACTACGTGGGTCTGGCCCATGATGAAATAACATAAGGTGGTCCCGTCGATAGCCGAAGCTTA
CCGAAGTATACACTTAAATTCAGTGCACGTTTGCTTGTTGAGAGGAAAGGTTGTGTGCGGACGAATTTTT
TTTTGAAAACATTAACCCTTACGTGGAATAAAAAAAAATGAAATATTGCAAATTTTGCTGCAAAGCTGTG
ACTGGAGTAAAATTAATTCACGTGCCGAAGTGTGCTATTAAGAGAAAATTGTGGGAGCAGAGCCTTGGGT
GCAGCCTTGGTGAAAACTCCCAAATTTGTGATACCCACTTTAATGATTCGCAGTGGAAGGCTGCACCTGC
AAAAGGTCAGACATTTAAAAGGAGGCGACTCAACGCAGATGCCGTACCTAGTAAAGTGATAGAGCCTGAA
CCAGAAAAGATAAAAGAAGGCTATACCAGTGGGAGTACACAAACAGAGTAAGTTTGAATAGTAAAAAAAA
TCATTTATGTAAACAATAACGTGACTGTGCGTTAGGTCCTGTTCATTGTTTAATGAAAATAAGAGCTTGA
GGGAAAAAATTCGTACTTTGGAGTACGAAATGCGTCGTTTAGAGCAGCAGCCGAATTAATTCTAGTTCCA
GTGAAATCCAAGCATTTTCTAAATTAAATGTATTCTTATTATTATAGTTGTTATTTTTGATATATATAAA
CAACACTATTATGCCCACCATTTTTTTGAGATGCATCTACACAAGGAACAAACACTGGATGTCACTTTCA
GTTCAAATTGTAACGCTAATCACTCCGAACAGGTCACAAAAAATTACCTTAAAAAGTCATAATATTAAAT
TAGAATAAATATAGCTGTGAGGGAAATATATACAAATATATTGGAGCAAATAAATTGTACATACAAATAT
TTATTACTAATTTCTATTGAGACGAAATGAACCACTCGGAACCATTTGAGCGAACCGAATCGCGCGGAAC
TAACGACAGTCGCTCCAAGGTCGTCGAACAAAAGGTGAATGTGTTGCGGAGAGCGGGTGGGAGACAGCGA
AAGAGCAACTACGAAACGTGGTGTGGTGGAGGTGAATTATGAAGAGGGCGCGCGATTTGAAAAGTATGTA
TATAAAAAATATATCCCGGTGTTTTATGTAGCGATAAACGAGTTTTTGATGTAAGGTATGCAGGTGTGTA
AGTCTTTTGGTTAGAAGACAAATCCAAAGTCTACTTGTGGGGATGTTCGAAGGGGAAATACTTGTATTCT
ATAGGTCATATCTTGTTTTTATTGGCACAAATATAATTACATTAGCTTTTTGAGGGGGCAATAAACAGTA
AACACGATGGTAATAATGGTAAAAAAAAAAAACAAGCAGTTATTTCGGATATATGTCGGCTACTCCTTGC
GTCGGGCCCGAAGTCTTAGAGCCAGATATGCGAGCACCCGGAAGCTCACGATGAGAATGGCCAGACCCAC
GTAGTCCAGCGGCAGATCGGCGGCGGAGAAGTTAAGCGTCTCCAGGATGACCTTGCCCGAACTGGGGCAC
GTGGTGTTCGACGATGTGCAGCTAATTTCGCCCGGCTCCACGTCCGCCCATTGGTTAATCAGCAGACCCT
CGTTGGCGTAACGGAACCATGAGAGGTACGACAACCATTTGAGGTATACTGGCACCGAGCCCGAGTTCAA
GAAGAAGCCGCCAAAGAGCAGGAATGGTATGATAACCGGCGGACCCACAGACAGCGCCATCGAGGTCGAG
GAGCTGGCGCAGGATATTAGATATCCGAAGGACGTTGACACATTGGCCACCAGAGTGACCAGCGCCAGGC
AGTTGAAGAAGTGCAGCACTCCGGCCCGCAGTCCGATCATCGGATAGGCAATCGCCGTGAAGACCAGTGG
CACTGTGAGAAAAAGCGGCAATTCGGCAATCGTTTTGCCCAGAAAGTATGTGTCACAGCGATAAAGTCGA
CTTCGGGCCTCCCTCATAAAAACTGGCAGCTCTGAGGTGAACACCTAAATCGAATCGATTCATTAGAAAG
TTAGTAAATTATTGAAATGCAAATGTATTCTAAACATGACTTACATTTATCGTGGCAAAGACGTTTTGAA
AGGTCATGTTGGTCAGGAAGAGGAAGATGGCTCCGTTGATATTCATCACACCCACTTGCGTGAGTTGTTG
GCCCAAAAAGATGAGGCCAATCAAGATGGCAACCATCTGCAAATTAAAATGTTACTCGCATCTCATTAAT
ATTCGCGAGTTAAATGAAATTTATTTATCTTCTGCAAAACTATAAACTATACATCTCATTGAAAAAAACT
AAGAAGGGTGTGGAATCAGGCAATTCTATCTAAAATCTAGCGAATTTGTTTCCAAGAATTGTAAGCGTTA
TATCATTTGTTTCCACTGGAACCACTCACCGTTGTCTGAATAAGTCGCACTTTTACGAGGAGTGGTTCCT
TGAGCACCGACAGCCAGGATCGCCACAGGACCGCCCGGAACTGCATGAACCAGGTGGCCTTGTAGGTGTA
CCCATTCTCCGGCTGCTCCAGTGGCTTCTCCAGATTTTTGGTGGCCAACAACTGCTCCATATCCCGGGCT
ACTTTGCTAATGGCAAAATTGTCGCATATCTTGGCGATCCGATCACGGGACTCGATCTCCCGTCCGGGCA
CAACGGCCAACACCTGTACGTAAAAGTCCGCCGGATTGTAGTTGGTAGGACACTGGGCACCCACGCTGGA
TAGGAGTTGAGATGTTATGTAATACTAGATACCCTTAATAAACACATCGAACTCACTAGGAAAAGAAGTC
GACGGCTTCGCTGGGAGTGCCCAAGAAAGCTACCCTGCCCTCGGCCATCAGAAGGATCTTGTCAAAGAGC
TCAAACAGCTCGGAAGACGGCTGATGAATGGTCAGGATGACGGTCTTGCCCTTCTGCGACAGCTTCTTCA
GCACCTGGACGACGCTGTGGGCGGTAAAGGAGTCCAGTCCGGAGGTGGGCTCATCGCAGATCAGAAGCGG
CGGATCGGTTAGAGCCTCGGAGGCGAATGCCAGACGCTTCCTTTCTCCGCCGGACAGACCTTTCACCCTG
CCGGGCACACCGATGATCGTGTGCTGACATTTGCTGAGCGAAAGCTCCTGGATCACCTGATCCACGCGGG
CCACTCGCTGCCGATAGGTCAGATGTCGTGGCATCCGCACCATGGCTTGGAAAATCAGGTGTTCCCTGGC
CGTTAGGGAGCCGATAAAGAGGTCATCCTGCTGGACATAGGCGCACCTGGCCTGCATCTCCTTGGCGTCC
ACAGGTTGGCCATTGAGCAGTCGCATCCCGGATGGCGATACTTGGATGCCCTGCGGCGATCGAAAGGCAA
GGGCATTCAGCAGGGTCGTCTTTCCGGCACCGGAACTGCCCATCACGGCCAAAAGTTCGCCCGGATAGGC
CACGCCGCAAACTGAGTTTCAAATTGGTAATTGGACCCTTTATTAAGATTTCACACAGATCAGCCGACTG
CGAATAGAAACTCACCGTTCTTGAGCAAATGTTTCCTGGGCGCCGGTATGTGTCGCTCGTTGCAGAATAG
TCCGCGTGTCCGGTTGACCAGCTGCCGCCATCCGGAGCCCGGCTGATTGACCGCCCCAAAGATGTCCATA
TTGTGCCAGGCATAGGTGAGGTTCTCGGCTAGTTGGCCGCTCCCTGAACCGGAGTCCTCCGGCGGACTGG
GTGGCCGGAGCGTGCCGTAGTTTTTGGCCTGCCCGAAGCCCTGGTTAATGCAGCTCTGCGAAGCCGCTCC
GCTGTCACCCTGCAATGATAGGGGATCTCAAATATCAACTACAAGCGTTATGCTCATCTAACCCCGAACA
AAAAGTACCCCGAAGTATCCTACGAAGTAGGTTTATACTTTTATTTATTTTTTGTGCATCTAGGATCAGC
TTAAAATATCTGGTTGTTATATTTTTTGTAAAAAAGAATATAGTCGAAAATGAATGCCTTTAGATGTCTT
GATCATGATATGATCTCAAAAATTGTCTTATATAGCGAGAACAGCTACCAGAATAATCTGTTTCGTGTCA
CTATTTGTTTGTGCAATTGCGGTTTGGGATTTTTGTGGGTCGCAGTTCTCACGCCGCAGACAATTTGATG
TTGCAATCGCAGTTCCTATAGATCAAGTGAACTTAAGATGTATGCACATGTACTACTCACATTGTTCAGA
TGCTCGGCAGATGGGTGTTTGCTGCCTCCGCGAATTAATAGCTCCTGATCCTCTTGGCCCATTGCCGGGA
TTTTTCACACTTTCCCCTGCTTACCCACCCAAAACCAATCACCACCCCAATCACTCAAAAAACAAACAAA
AATAAGAAGCGAGAGGAGTTTTGGCACAGCACTTTGTGTTTAATTGATGGCGTAAACCGCTTGGAGCTTC
GTCACGAAACCGCTGACAAAATGCAACTGAAGGCGGACATTGACGCTACGTAACGCTACAAACGGTGGCG
AAAGAGATAGCGGACGCAGCGGCGAAAGAGACGGCGATATTTCTGTGGACAGAGAAGGAGGCAAACAGCG
CTGACTTTGAGTGGAATGTCATTTTGAGTGAGAGGTAATCGAAAGAACCTGGTACATCAAATACCCTTGG
ATCGAAGTAAATTTAAAACTGATCAGATAAGTTCAATGATATCCAGTGCAGTAAAAAAAAAAAATGTTTT
TTTTATCTACTTTCCGCAAAAATGGGTTTTATTAACTTACATACATACTAGAATTGGCCGCTCTAGCCCC
CCCTCGAATGTTCTCTCTCTTCTCTTCTCTCTCTCTTTCTCGAATGTTCTCTCTCTTCTCTTCTCTCTCT
CTTTCTCGAGTCACGTGTCACTGGGTCAGTGGGTAATCGCTTATCCTCGGATAAACAATTATCCTCACGG
GTAATCGCTTATCCGCTCGGGTAATCGCTTATCCTCGGGTAATCGCTTATCCTTGGGTAATCGCTTATCC
TCGGATAAACAATTATCCTCACGGGTAATCGCTTATCCGCTCGGGTAATCGCTTATCCTCGGGTAATCGC
TTATCCTTGGGTAATCGCTTATCCTCGGATAAACAATTATCCTCACGGGTAATCGCTTATCCGCTCGGGT
AATCGCTTATCCTCGGGTAATCGCTTATCCTTTCACGTTGGGACTCAGTGACTCGATAGCCGAAGCTTAC
CGAAGTATACACTTAAATTCAGTGCACGTTTGCTTGTTGAGAGGAAAGGTTGTGTGCGGACGAATTTTTT
TTTGAAAACCGGTGATAGAGCCTGAACCAGAAAAGATAAAAGAAGGCTATACCAGTGGGAGTACACAAAC
AGAGTAAGTTTGAATAGTAAAAAAAATCATTTATGTAAACAATAACGTGACTGTGCGTTAGGTCCTGTTC
ATTGGTACCCGCCCGGGGATCAGATCCGCGGCCGCGGCTCGAGGTCGACGGTATCGATAAGCTTGATGCG
CGGTACCAAAATGGCCTCACCGTTGACCCGCTTTCTGTCGCTGAACCTGCTGCTGCTGGGTGAGTCGATT
ATCCTGGGGAGTGGAGAAGCTAAGCCACAGGCACCCGAACTCCGAATCTTTCCAAAGAAAATGGACGCCG
AACTTGGTCAGAAGGTGGACCTGGTATGTGAAGTGTTGGGGTCCGTTTCGCAAGGATGCTCTTGGCTCTT
CCAGAACTCCAGCTCCAAACTCCCCCAGCCCACCTTCGTTGTCTATATGGCTTCATCCCACAACAAGATA
ACGTGGGACGAGAAGCTCAATTCGTCGAAACTGTTTTCTGCCATGAGGGACACGAATAATAAGTACGTTC
TCACCCTGAACAAGTTCAGCAAGGAAAACGAAGGCTACTATTTCTGCTCAGTCATCAGCAACTCGGTGAT
GTACTTCAGTTCTGTCGTGCCAGTCCTTCAGAAAGTGAACTCTACTACTACCAAGCCAGTGCTGCGAACT
CCCTCACCTGTGCACCCTACCGGGACATCTCAGCCCCAGAGACCAGAAGATTGTCGGCCCCGTGGCTCAG
TGAAGGGGACCGGATTGGACTTCGCCTGTGATATTTACATCTGGGCACCCTTGGCCGGAATCTGCGTGGC
CCTTCTGCTGTCCTTGATCATCACTCTCATCTGCTACCACAGCGCTAGCATGGTGAGCAAGGGCGAGGAG
GATAACATGGCCATCATCAAGGAGTTCATGCGCTTCAAGGTGCACATGGAGGGCTCCGTGAACGGCCACG
AGTTCGAGATCGAGGGCGAGGGCGAGGGCCGCCCCTACGAGGGCACCCAGACCGCCAAGCTGAAGGTGAC
CAAGGGTGGCCCCCTGCCCTTCGCCTGGGACATCCTGTCCCCTCAGTTCATGTACGGCTCCAAGGCCTAC
GTGAAGCACCCCGCCGACATCCCCGACTACTTGAAGCTGTCCTTCCCCGAGGGCTTCAAGTGGGAGCGCG
TGATGAACTTCGAGGACGGCGGCGTGGTGACCGTGACCCAGGACTCCTCCCTGCAGGACGGCGAGTTCAT
CTACAAGGTGAAGCTGCGCGGCACCAACTTCCCCTCCGACGGCCCCGTAATGCAGAAGAAGACCATGGGC
TGGGAGGCCTCCTCCGAGCGGATGTACCCCGAGGACGGCGCCCTGAAGGGCGAGATCAAGCAGAGGCTGA
AGCTGAAGGACGGCGGCCACTACGACGCTGAGGTCAAGACCACCTACAAGGCCAAGAAGCCCGTGCAGCT
GCCCGGCGCCTACAACGTCAACATCAAGTTGGACATCACCTCCCACAACGAGGACTACACCATCGTGGAA
CAGTACGAACGCGCCGAGGGCCGCCACTCCACCGGCGGCATGGACGAGCTGTACAAGTAATCTAGAGTCG
ACCTCGAACGTTAACGTTAACGTAACGTTAACTCGAGGAGCTTGATAACATTATACCTAAACCCATGGTC
AAGAGTAAACATTTCTGCCTTTGAAGTTGAGAACACAATTAAGCATCCCCTGGTTAAACCTGACATTCAT
ACTTGTTAATAGCGCCATAAACATAGCACCAATTCGAAGAATACTTGTTAATAGCGCCATAAACATAGCA
CCAATTTCGAAGAAACTCAGTTAAAAGCAATTAGCAATTAGCAATTAGCAATAACTCTGCTGACTTCAAA
ACGAGAAGAGTTGCAAGTATTTGTAAGGCACAGTTTATAGACCACCGACGGCTCATTAGGGCTCGTCATG
TAACTAAGCGCGGTGAAACCCAATTGAACATATAGTGGAATTATTATTATCAATGGGGAAGATTTAACCC
TCAGGTAGCAAAGTAATTTAATTGCAAATAGAGAGTCCTAAGACTAAATAATATATTTAAAAATCTGGCC
CTTTGACCTTGCTTGTCAGGTGCATTTGGGTTCAATCGTAAGTTGCTTCTATATAAACACTTTCCCCATC
CCCGCAATAATGAAGAATACCGCAGAATAAAGAGAGATTTGCAACAAAAAATAAAGGCATTGCGAAAACT
TTTTATGGGGGATCATTACACTCGGGCCTACGGTTACAATTCCCAGCCACTTAAGCGACAAGTTTGGCCA
ACAATCCATCTAATAGCTAATAGCGCAATCACTGGTAATCGCAAGAGTATATAGGCAATAGAACCCATGG
ATTTGACCAAAGGTAACCGAGACAATGGAGAAGCAAGAGGATTTCAAACTGAACACCCACAGTGCTGTGT
ACTACCACTGGCGCGTTTGGGAGCTCACTGGCCTGATGCGTCCTCCGGGCGTTTCAAGCCTGCTTTACGT
GGTATACTCCATTACGGTCAACTTGGTGGTCACCGTGCTGTTTCCCTTGAGCTTGCTGGCCAGGCTGCTG
TTCACCACCAACATGGCCGGATTGTGCGAGAACCTGACCATAACTATTACCGATATTGTGGCCAATTTGA
AGTTTGCGAATGTGTACATGGTGAGGAAGCAGCTCCATGAGATTCGCTCTCTCCTAAGGCTCATGGACGC
TAGAGCCCGGCTGGTGGGCGATCCCGAGGAGATTTCTGCCTTGAGGAAGGAAGTGAATATCGCACAGGGC
ACTTTCCGCACCTTTGCCAGTATTTTCGTATTTGGCACTACTTTGAGTTGCGTCCGCGTGGTCGTTCGCC
CGGATCGAGAGCTCCTGTATCCGGCCTGGTTCGGCGTTGACTGGATGCACTCCACCAGAAACTATGTGCT
CATCAATATCTACCAGCTCTTCGGCTTGATAGTGCAGGCTATACAGAACTGCGCTAGTGACTCCTATCCG
CCTGCGTTTCTCTGCCTGCTCACGGGTCATATGCGTGCTTTGGAGCTGAGGGTGCGGCGGATTGGCTGCA
GCCAAGCTTTGCGTACTCGCAAATTATTAAAAATAAAACTTTAAAAATAATTTCGTCTAATTAATATTAT
GAGTTAATTCAAACCCCACGGACATGCTAAGGGTTAATCAACAATCATATCGCTGTCTCACTCAGACTCA
ATACGACACTCAGAATACTATTCCTTTCACTCGCACTTATTGCAAGCATACGTTAAGTGGATGTCTCTTG
CCGACGGGACCACCTTATGTTATTTCATCATGGTCTGGCCATTCTCATCGTGAGCTTCCGGGTGCTCGCA
TATCTGGCTCTAAGACTTCGGGCCCGACGCAAGGAGTAGCCGACATATATCCGAAATAACTGCTTGTTTT
TTTTTTTTACCATTATTACCATCGTGTTTACTGTTTATTGCCCCCTCAAAAAGCTAATGTAATTATATTT
GTGCCAATAAAAACAAGATATGACCTATAGAATACAAGTATTTCCCCTTCGAACATCCCCACAAGTAGAC
TTTGGATTTGTCTTCTAACCAAAAGACTTACACACCTGCATACCTTACATCAAAAACTCGTTTATCGCTA
CATAAAACACCGGGATATATTTTTTATATACATACTTTTCAAATCGCGCGCCCTCTTCATAATTCACCTC
CACCACACCACGTTTCGTAGTTGCTCTTTCGCTGTCTCCCACCCGCTCTCCGCAACACATTCACCTTTTG
TTCGACGACCTTGGAGCGACTGTCGTTAGTTCCGCGCGATTCGGGTGCGGTATTTCACACCGCATATGGT
GCACTCTCAGTACAATCTGCTCTGATGCCGCATAGTTAAGCCAGCCCCGACACCCGCCAACACCCGCTGA
CGCGCCCTGACGGGCTTGTCTGCTCCCGGCATCCGCTTACAGACAAGCTGTGACCGTCTCCGGGAGCTGC
ATGTGTCAGAGGTTTTCACCGTCATCACCGAAACGCGCGAGACGAAAGGGCCTCGTGATACGCCTATTTT
TATAGGTTAATGTCATGATAATAATGGTTTCTTAGACGT
Features (pLannotate 1.2.2; 16 found; start..end, strand, type, name):
     27..131     +  promoter       AmpR promoter: bla
    132..992     +  CDS            AmpR: β-lactamase; bla; confers resistance to ampicillin, carbenicillin, and related antibiotics
   1163..1751    +  rep_origin     ori: high-copy-number ColE1/pMB1/pBR322/pUC origin of replication
   1757..1985    +  CDS            mini-white (fragment): Drosophila white gene eye color pigment; white; This is a modified version of the white gene lacking part of the first intron.
   1986..2571    +  misc_feature   P element 5' end: No description available
   2582..6701    -  gene           mini-white: white; This modified version of the white gene lacks part of the first intron.
   7123..7219    +  misc_feature   P element 5' end (fragment): No description available
   7222..7354    +  misc_feature   P element 5' end (fragment): No description available
   7388..7417    -  misc_feature   MCS (fragment): pBluescript multiple cloning site
   7431..8093    +  CDS            mCD8: mouse lymphocyte antigen CD8 alpha chain
   8100..8807    +  CDS            mCherry: mCherry is a basic (constitutively fluorescent) red fluorescent protein published in 2004, derived from Discosoma sp.. It is reported to be a very rapidly-maturing monomer with low acid sensitivity.
   9615..10313   +  CDS            Or2a (fragment): OR2A_DROME - Also known as AN4, DOR2F.1, dor62, OR2F.1. Experimental evidence at transcript level: Swiss-Prot protein existence level 2. Odorant receptor which mediates acceptance or avoidance behavior, depending on its substrates. The odorant receptor repertoire encodes a large collection of odor stimuli that vary widely in identity, intensity, and duration. May form a complex with Orco to form odorant-sensing units, providing sensitive and prolonged odorant signaling and calcium permeability. From Drosophila melanogaster (Fruit fly).
  10300..10532   +  misc_feature   P element 3' end: P element 3' end
  10532..11034   +  gene           mini-white (fragment): white; This modified version of the white gene lacks part of the first intron.
  11035..11104   -  misc_feature   bom (fragment): basis of mobility region from pBR322
  11206..11241   -  CDS            rop (fragment): Rop protein, which maintains plasmids at low copy number; rop
