[The description below was written by a language model from this plasmid's Addgene catalogue record and pLannotate feature annotations shown in this document.]
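Description:
pQUASp-mCD8mCherry is an 11.3 kb insect expression plasmid built on the pQUASp backbone, a P-element transformation vector for making transgenic Drosophila. In bacteria it is maintained through a high-copy ColE1/pUC-type origin and selected with ampicillin via the β-lactamase gene. Short remnants of the pBR322 bom and rop regions are also annotated. For fly work, P-element 5′ and 3′ end sequences are present. These are the terminal repeats that transposase recognises to mobilise the intervening DNA into the genome. The mini-white gene, a shortened version of the white eye-colour gene, serves as the visible marker for identifying transformants.

The payload is a 1,380 bp fusion cloned between NotI and XbaI sites. It consists of the mouse CD8 alpha chain coding sequence followed directly by mCherry, a monomeric, rapidly maturing red fluorescent protein. CD8 provides a transmembrane anchor, so the fusion acts as a membrane-targeted red reporter that outlines cell surfaces and fine processes.

The feature table does not annotate the promoter or the upstream regulatory sites. The backbone name suggests QUAS elements responsive to the QF transcription factor of the Q binary expression system, but the record does not state this explicitly. The additional P-element 5′ fragments just upstream of the insert may be part of a P-element-derived promoter region, though this is not labelled as such. An annotated Or2a fragment downstream of the reporter is an automated similarity hit to flanking Drosophila sequence, not a stated functional component. The stated purpose is expression of murine CD8-mCherry in insects.
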