Addgene plasmid #46164: pQUASp-mCD8mCherry
Purpose: Expression of murine CD8mCherry in insects
Depositing lab: Christopher Potter. Depositing organization: Johns Hopkins University and School of Medicine.
Backbone
  Vector backbone: pQUASp
  Backbone size w/o insert (bp): 9929
  Total vector size (bp): 11309
  Vector type: Insect Expression
  Selectable markers: white
Growth in bacteria
  Bacterial resistance: Ampicillin, 100 μg/mL
  Growth temperature: 37°C
  Growth strain: DH5alpha
  Copy number: Unknown
Gene/Insert
  Gene/Insert name: mCD8mCherry (alt names: mouse CD8; mCherry)
  Species: M. musculus (mouse), Synthetic
  Insert size (bp): 1380
  Cloning method: Restriction Enzyme; 5′ cloning site NotI (not destroyed); 3′ cloning site XbaI (not destroyed)
  Sequencing primers: 5′ TTTGAAAACCGGTGATAGAGCCTG; 3′ ACCAGGGGATGCTTAATTGTGTTC
Resource information
  A portion of this plasmid was derived from a plasmid made by: Denise Montell, UC Santa Barbara
Terms and licenses: Academic/Nonprofit Terms; Industry Terms: Not Available to Industry
How to cite: pQUASp-mCD8mCherry was a gift from Christopher Potter (Addgene plasmid # 46164 ; http://n2t.net/addgene:46164 ; RRID:Addgene_46164)
