>Addgene plasmid #46164 | pQUASp-mCD8mCherry | addgene partial sequence | sequence record 68059 | pCasper-F 5'-gggttttattaacttacat-3'
GCCCCCCCTCGAATGTTCTCTCTCTTCTCTTCTCTCTCTCTTTCTCGAATGTTCTCTCTCTTCTCTTCTC
TCTCTCTTTCTCGAGTCACGTGTCACTGGGTCAGTGGGTAATCGCTTATCCTCGGATAAACAATTATCCT
CACGGGTAATCGCTTATCCGCTCGGGTAATCGCTTATCCTCGGGTAATCGCTTATCCTTGGGTAATCGCT
TATCCTCGGATAAACAATTATCCTCACGGGTAATCGCTTATCCGCTCGGGTAATCGCTTATCCTCGGGTA
ATCGCTTATCCTTGGGTAATCGCTTATCCTCGGATAAACAATTATCCTCACGGGTAATCGCTTATCCGCT
CGGGTAATCGCTTATCCTCGGGTAATCGCTTATCCTTTCACGTTGGGACTCAGTGACTCGATAGCCGAAG
CTTACCGAAGTATACACTTAAATTCAGTGCACGTTTGCTTGTTGAGAGGAAAGGTTGTGTGCGGACGAAT
TTTTTTTTGAAAACCGGTGATAGAGCCTGAACCAGAAAAGATAAAAGAAGGCTATACCAGTGGGAGTACA
CAAACAGAGTAAGTTTGAATAGTAAAAAAAATCATTTATGTAAACAATAACGTGACTGTGCGTTAGGTCC
TGTTCATTGGTACCCGCCCGGGGATCAGATCCGCGGCCGCGGCTCGAGGTCGACGGTATCGATAAGCTTG
ATGCGCGGTACCAAAATGGCCTCACCGTTGACCCGCTTTCTGTCGCTGAACCTGCTGCTGCTGGGTGAGT
CGATTATCCTGGGGAGTGGAGAAGCTAAGCCACAGGCACCCGAACTCCGAATCTTTCCAAAGAAAATGGA
CGCCGAACTTGGTCAGAAGGTGGACCTGGTATGTGAAGTGTTGGGGTCCGTTTCGCA
