>Addgene plasmid #46164 | pQUASp-mCD8mCherry | addgene partial sequence | sequence record 68066 | mCherry-R 5'-TTGGTCACCTTCAGCTTGG-3'
CCTCGCCCTCGCCCTCGATCTCGAACTCGTGGCCGTTCACGGAGCCCTCCATGTGCACCTTGAAGCGCAT
GAACTCCTTGATGATGGCCATGTTATCCTCCTCGCCCTTGCTCACCATGCTAGCGCTGTGGTAGCAGATG
AGAGTGATGATCAAGGACAGCAGAAGGGCCACGCAGATTCCGGCCAAGGGTGCCCAGATGTAAATATCAC
AGGCGAAGTCCAATCCGGTCCCCTTCACTGAGCCACGGGGCCGACAATCTTCTGGTCTCTGGGGCTGAGA
TGTCCCGGTAGGGTGCACAGGTGAGGGAGTTCGCAGCACTGGCTTGGTAGTAGTAGAGTTCACTTTCTGA
AGGACTGGCACGACAGAACTGAAGTACATCACCGAGTTGCTGATGACTGAGCAGAAATAGTAGCCTTCGT
TTTCCTTGCTGAACTTGTTCAGGGTGAGAACGTACTTATTATTCGTGTCCCTCATGGCAGAAAACAGTTT
CGACGAATTGAGCTTCTCGTCCCACGTTATCTTGTTGTGGGATGAAGCCATATAGACAACGAAGGTGGGC
TGGGGGAGTTTGGAGCTGGAGTTCTGGAAGAGCCAAGAGCATCCTTGCGAAACGGACCCCAACACTTCAC
ATACCAGGTCCACCTTCTGACCAAGTTCGGCGTCCATTTTCTTTGGAAAGATTCGGAGTTCGGGTGCCTG
TGGCTTAGCTTCTCCACTCCCCAGGATAATCGACTCACCCAGCAGCAGCAGGTTCAGCGACAGAAAGCGG
GTCAACGGTGAGGCCATTTTGGTACCGCGCATCAAGCTTATCGATACCGTCGACCTCGAGCCGCGGCCGC
GGATCTGATCCCCGGGCGGGTACCAATGAACAGGACCTAACGCACAGTCACGTTATTGTTTACATAAATG
ATTTTTTTTACTATTCAAACTTACTCTGTTTGTGTACTCCCACTGGTATAGCCTTCTT
